>Addgene plasmid #111972 | Hsh155 Hs 12-20 3xFLAG | depositor full sequence | sequence record 210613 | Hsh155 Hs 12-20 3xFLAG sequence 8208 bps
TCGCGCGTTTCGGTGATGACGGTGAAAACCTCTGACACATGCAGCTCCCGGAGACGGTCACAGCTTGTCT
GTAAGCGGATGCCGGGAGCAGACAAGCCCGTCAGGGCGCGTCAGCGGGTGTTGGCGGGTGTCGGGGCTGG
CTTAACTATGCGGCATCAGAGCAGATTGTACTGAGAGTGCACCATAAACGACATTACTATATATATAATA
TAGGAAGCATTTAATAGACAGCATCGTAATATATGTGTACTTTGCAGTTATGACGCCAGATGGCAGTAGT
GGAAGATATTCTTTATTGAAAAATAGCTTGTCACCTTACGTACAATCTTGATCCGGAGCTTTTCTTTTTT
TGCCGATTAAGAATTAATTCGGTCGAAAAAAGAAAAGGAGAGGGCCAAGAGGGAGGGCATTGGTGACTAT
TGAGCACGTGAGTATACGTGATTAAGCACACAAAGGCAGCTTGGAGTATGTCTGTTATTAATTTCACAGG
TAGTTCTGGTCCATTGGTGAAAGTTTGCGGCTTGCAGAGCACAGAGGCCGCAGAATGTGCTCTAGATTCC
GATGCTGACTTGCTGGGTATTATATGTGTGCCCAATAGAAAGAGAACAATTGACCCGGTTATTGCAAGGA
AAATTTCAAGTCTTGTAAAAGCATATAAAAATAGTTCAGGCACTCCGAAATACTTGGTTGGCGTGTTTCG
TAATCAACCTAAGGAGGATGTTTTGGCTCTGGTCAATGATTACGGCATTGATATCGTCCAACTGCATGGA
GATGAGTCGTGGCAAGAATACCAAGAGTTCCTCGGTTTGCCAGTTATTAAAAGACTCGTATTTCCAAAAG
ACTGCAACATACTACTCAGTGCAGCTTCACAGAAACCTCATTCGTTTATTCCCTTGTTTGATTCAGAAGC
AGGTGGGACAGGTGAACTTTTGGATTGGAACTCGATTTCTGACTGGGTTGGAAGGCAAGAGAGCCCCGAA
AGCTTACATTTTATGTTAGCTGGTGGACTGACGCCAGAAAATGTTGGTGATGCGCTTAGATTAAATGGCG
TTATTGGTGTTGATGTAAGCGGAGGTGTGGAGACAAATGGTGTAAAAGACTCTAACAAAATAGCAAATTT
CGTCAAAAATGCTAAGAAATAGGTTATTACTGAGTAGTATTTATTTAAGTATTGTTTGTGCACTTGCCTA
TGCGGTGTGAAATACCGCACAGATGCGTAAGGAGAAAATACCGCATCAGGAAATTGTAAACGTTAATATT
TTGTTAAAATTCGCGTTAAATTTTTGTTAAATCAGCTCATTTTTTAACCAATAGGCCGAAATCGGCAAAA
TCCCTTATAAATCAAAAGAATAGACCGAGATAGGGT
[37 nt withheld, positions 1367-1403]
AAAGAACGTGGACTCCAACGTCAAAGG
[49 nt withheld, positions 1431-1479]
T
[91 nt withheld, positions 1481-1571]
G
[124 nt withheld, positions 1573-1696]
CGCGCCATTCGCCATTCAGGCTGCGCAACTGTTGGGAAGGGCGATCGGTGCGGGCCTCTTCGCTATTACG
CCAGCTGGCGAAAGGGGGATGTGCTGCAAGGCGATTAAGTTGGGTAACGCCAGGGTTTTCCCAGTCACGA
CGTTGTAAAACGACGGCCAGTGAGCGCGCGTAATACGACTCACTATAGGGCGAATTGGGTACCGGGCCCC
CCCTCGAGCATGTACTTTCCGCCTAACTACCATCACCTGTCTTTATTTATTCCGCTGACAGATATGCACA
ACCAATTATCGTCTCTTGAAAGCTTTTTAGACGTGATTGCTGTTATTTGGCACGTTGTTAGTATTTAAGC
TTATTCGGGTTTGCATTGATATTTGCCCGAGCAGAAATCTCCTTCTCGATGAGTTAGAACTGAAACATCT
CTTCAATTACTTATACATAATAAACATAGAAAGCCAGGACCTGTCATCATGAGTCATCCGATTCAATTTG
TAAACGCTAATAATAGCGATAAGAGCCACCAATTAGGCGGTCAATATTCTATTCCTCAGGATTTGAGGGA
AAACCTGCAGAAAGAAGCTGCACGTATTGGTGAGAACGAAAAAGATGTGCTACAGGAAAAAATGGAAACT
AGGACAGTGCAAAATCGAGAGGATTCATACCACAAAAGAAGGTTTGATATGAAGTTTGAGCCGGATTCCG
ATACACAAACTGTTACGTCTTCAGAAAATACCCAAGACGCTGTCGTGCCAAGGAAAAGAAAATCTCGTTG
GGATGTAAAAGGGTACGAGCCACCTGATGAATCTTCAACAGCGGTCAAAGAAAACTCTGATAGTGCTTTG
GTTAATGTAGAAGGAATCCATGATTTGATGTTTTTTAAACCTTCTGACCATAAATATTTCGCCGACGTTA
TATCCAAAAAACCCATAGATGAGTTAAATAAGGATGAAAAGAAAGAAAGAACCCTGTCGATGTTACTTCT
GAAAATAAAAAATGGCAATACAGCGAGTAGGAGGACTTCTATGCGGATTTTAACCGATAAAGCTGTTACA
TTTGGTCCAGAAATGATATTTAACCGCTTATTGCCCATATTACTAGACAGAAGTTTGGAAGACCAGGAAA
GACATCTAATGATCAAGACCATAGATCGCGTCCTTTACCAGCTAGGAGATTTAACAAAACCTTACGTTCA
CAAAATACTTGTAGTAGCTGCCCCATTGCTAATAGATGAAGATCCAATGGTTCGTTCAACAGGCCAGGAG
ATAATCACCAATCTGTCTACAGTCGCTGGCCTAAAAACCATTCTAACAGTAATGAGACCTGATATTGAGA
ATGAGGATGAGTATGTTAGAAATGTAACTTCAAGAGCGGCGGCTGTGGTGGCAAAAGCCCTTGGTGTTAA
TCAATTGCTTCCTTTCATCAATGCAGCATGCCACTCACGGAAGTCTTGGAAAGCAAGGCATACTGGCATA
AAAATTGTGCAGCAAATAGGTATACTTTTGGGAATAGGTGTCTTGAATCATCTTACTGGGCTGATGAGTT
GTATCAAAGACTGCCTAATGGATGATCACGTTCCGGTGCGAATTGTTACAGCACATACTTTATCAACACT
AGCAGAAAATTCTTATCCATATGGTATCGAAGTTTTCAACGTTGTACTGGAGCCATTATGGAAGGGTATA
AGAAGTCATCGTGGTAAAGTGCTATCTTCTTTTTTAAAAGCTGTTGGATCTATGATCCCATTGATGGACC
CAGAGTATGCCGGTTATTATACCACAGAAGCAATGAGAATAATTAGACGTGAATTCGACTCTCCCGATGA
TGAAATGAAAAAGACCATTCTTTTAGTATTACAAAAATGTAGCGCTGTAGAATCCATAACGCCAAAATTT
CTGAGAGAAGAAATCGCGCCAGAATTCTTTCAAAAATTTTGGGTCAGACGAGTGGCATTGGATAGACCAT
TAAACAAAGTTGTTACATATACTACTGTTACATTAGCAAAGAAATTAGGTTGTTCTTATACCATTGATAA
ATTATTAACACCATTGAGAGATGAAGCTGAGCCGTTCAGAACAATGGCTGTCCATGCTGTTACTAGAACA
GTAAACTTATTAGGGACAGCAGATTTAGATGAGAGATTAGAAACGAGGCTTATTGATGCGCTCTTGATAG
CATTTCAAGAACAAACAAATAGTGATTCTATAATCTTTAAAGGGTTTGGGGCAGTGACGGTGTCACTTGA
CATCCGTATGAAACCGTTTTTAGCACCCATTGTGAGTACGATTTTAAATCATTTAAAGCATAAAACTCCC
TTGGTTCGTCAACATGCAGCAGATCTAATCTCCAGAACTGCCGTTGTCATGAAGACCTGTCAGGAAGAGA
AGCTTATGGGCCATTTGGGTGTCGTCTTGTATGAATATTTAGGCGAAGAATATCCAGAGGTATTAGGTTC
TATATTAGGCGCTCTTAAAGCCATTGTCAACGTAATAGGTATGCACAAAATGACACCACCTATCAAGGAC
CTTTTACCAAGGCTGACACCAATCTTAAAGAACAGACATGAAAAGGTACAAGAAAACTGTATCGACTTGG
TCGGAAGGATAGCTGATAGAGGCGCCGAATATGTGTCAGCCAGGGAGTGGATGAGGATTTGCTTCGAATT
ACTGGAGCTTCTTAAAGCGCACAAGAAGGCTATCAGAAGGGCGACGGTAAATACTTTTGGGTACATTGCA
AAAGCCATAGGCCCGCATGACGTCCTGGCGACTCTACTAAACAATTTGAAGGTACAGGAAAGACAGAATA
GAGTTTGTACTACTGTAGCAATAGCCATCGTTGCCGAGACGTGTAGCCCGTTCACGGTGTTACCCGCCCT
AATGAACGAGTATAGGGTCCCGGAATTAAATGTCCAAAATGGTGTACTTAAATCACTATCCTTTCTGTTT
GAATACATAGGCGAAATGGGGAAAGATTACATCTACGCAGTAACTCCATTACTGGAGGATGCCCTTATGG
ACCGTGATTTGGTCCATAGACAGACTGCTTCAGCCGTGGTGCAGCATATGTCCTTAGGGGTGTACGGTTT
TGGTTGTGAAGATAGTCTAAACCACCTTCTGAACTACGTTTGGCCTAACGTCTTCGAGACGAGCCCGCAT
GTTATCCAAGCAGTAATGGGGGCGTTGGAGGGCTTGAGAGTGGCGATAGGCCCCTGCAGAATGCTGCAGT
ATTGTTTGCAAGGATTGTTCCATCCTGCTCGTAAAGTCAGAGATGTGTATTGGAAAATCTATAATAGCAT
ATATATAGGATCACAAGATGCCATGGTACCTTTTTACCCCGTTACACCAGACAACAATGAAGAATATATA
GAAGAACTGGATTTAGTTCTGGGTGGTTCTGGTGGTTCTGATTACAAAGACCACGATGGTGACTACAAAG
ACCATGATATAGATTACAAGGATGATGATGATAAATGAATATATATAGAGCATATAAATAACCACAACTT
GTAAGAATATTTTACTTGACACACCTATATCATCACGTCACGATGCCTTCATAGATTATGATGAAATATA
AACAGAACCTGCTATTGGAAAAAAAAGGGCAGGAAAAAATTTTGTGAAAGTGAGTAAAAGAAAGATGAAG
AGCGAGACATGGATAATAAGAAATAGATGTCACTAATGGACAATTGGAAGACTGATATGGAAAGTTACGA
TGAAGGAGGAGCTCCCAGCTTTTGTTCCCTTTAGTGAGGGTTAATTGCGCGCTTGGCGTAATCATGGTCA
TAGCTGTTTCCTGTGTGAAATTGTTATCCGCTCACAATTCCACACAACATAGGAGCCGGAAGCATAAAGT
GTAAAGCCTGGGGTGCCTAATGAGTGAGGTAACTCACATTAATTGCGTTGCGCTCACTGCCCGCTTTCCA
GTCGGGAAACCTGTCGTGCCAGCTGCATTAATGAATCGGCCAACGCGCGGGGAGAGGCGGTTTGCGTATT
GGGCGCTCTTCCGCTTCCTCGCTCACTGACTCGCTGCGCTCGGTCGTTCGGCTGCGGCGAGCGGTATCAG
CTCACTCAAAGGCGGTAATACGGTTATCCACAGAATCAGGGGATAACGCAGGAAAGAACATGTGAGCAAA
AGGCCAGCAAAAGGCCAGGAACCGTAAAAAGGCCGCGTTGCTGGCGTTTTTCCATAGGCTCCGCCCCCCT
GACGAGCATCACAAAAATCGACGCTCAAGTCAGAGGTGGCGAAACCCGACAGGACTATAAAGATACCAGG
CGTTTCCCCCTGGAAGCTCCCTCGTGCGCTCTCCTGTTCCGACCCTGCCGCTTACCGGATACCTGTCCGC
CTTTCTCCCTTCGGGAAGCGTGGCGCTTTCTCATAGCTCACGCTGTAGGTATCTCAGTTCGGTGTAGGTC
GTTCGCTCCAAGCTGGGCTGTGTGCACGAACCCCCCGTTCAGCCCGACCGCTGCGCCTTATCCGGTAACT
ATCGTCTTGAGTCCAACCCGGTAAGACACGACTTATCGCCACTGGCAGCAGCCACTGGTAACAGGATTAG
CAGAGCGAGGTATGTAGGCGGTGCTACAGAGTTCTTGAAGTGGTGGCCTAACTACGGCTACACTAGAAGG
ACAGTATTTGGTATCTGCGCTCTGCTGAAGCCAGTTACCTTCGGAAAAAGAGTTGGTAGCTCTTGATCCG
GCAAACAAACCACCGCTGGTAGCGGTGGTTTTTTTGTTTGCAAGCAGCAGATTACGCGCAGAAAAAAAGG
ATCTCAAGAAGATCCTTTGATCTTTTCTACGGGGTCTGACGCTCAGTGGAACGAAAACTCACGTTAAGGG
ATTTTGGTCATGAGATTATCAAAAAGGATCTTCACCTAGATCCTTTTAAATTAAAAATGAAGTTTTAAAT
CAATCTAAAGTATATATGAGTAAACTTGGTCTGACAGTTACCAATGCTTAATCAGTGAGGCACCTATCTC
AGCGATCTGTCTATTTCGTTCATCCATAGTTGCCTGACTCCCCGTCGTGTAGATAACTACGATACGGGAG
GGCTTACCATCTGGCCCCAGTGCTGCAATGATACCGCGAGACCCACGCTCACCGGCTCCAGATTTATCAG
CAATAAACCAGCCAGCCGGAAGGGCCGAGCGCAGAAGTGGTCCTGCAACTTTATCCGCCTCCATCCAGTC
TATTAATTGTTGCCGGGAAGCTAGAGTAAGTAGTTCGCCAGTTAATAGTTTGCGCAACGTTGTTGCCATT
GCTACAGGCATCGTGGTGTCACGCTCGTCGTTTGGTATGGCTTCATTCAGCTCCGGTTCCCAACGATCAA
GGCGAGTTACATGATCCCCCATGTTGTGCAAAAAAGCGGTTAGCTCCTTCGGTCCTCCGATCGTTGTCAG
AAGTAAGTTGGCCGCAGTGTTATCACTCATGGTTATGGCAGCACTGCATAATTCTCTTACTGTCATGCCA
TCCGTAAGATGCTTTTCTGTGACTGGTGAGTACTCAACCAAGTCATTCTGAGAATAGTGTATGCGGCGAC
CGAGTTGCTCTTGCCCGGCGTCAATACGGGATAATACCGCGCCACATAGCAGAACTTTAAAAGTGCTCAT
CATTGGAAAACGTTCTTCGGGGCGAAAACTCTCAAGGATCTTACCGCTGTTGAGATCCAGTTCGATGTAA
CCCACTCGTGCACCCAACTGATCTTCAGCATCTTTTACTTTCACCAGCGTTTCTGGGTGAGCAAAAACAG
GAAGGCAAAATGCCGCAAAAAAGGGAATAAGGGCGACACGGAAATGTTGAATACTCATACTCTTCCTTTT
TCAATATTATTGAAGCATTTATCAGGGTTATTGTCTCATGAGCGGATACATATTTGAATGTATTTAGAAA
AATAAACAAATAGGGGTTCCGCGCACATTTCCCCGAAAAGTGCCACCTGGGTCCTTTTCATCACGTGCTA
TAAAAATAATTATAATTTAAATTTTTTAATATAAATATATAAATTAAAAATAGAAAGTAAAAAAAGAAAT
TAAAGAAAAAATAGTTTTTGTTTTCCGAAGATGTAAAAGACTCTAGGGGGATCGCCAACAAATACTACCT
TTTATCTTGCTCTTCCTGCTCTCAGGTATTAATGCCGAATTGTTTCATCTTGTCTGTGTAGAAGACCACA
CACGAAAATCCTGTGATTTTACATTTTACTTATCGTTAATCGAATGTATATCTATTTAATCTGCTTTTCT
TGTCTAATAAATATATATGTAAAGTACGCTTTTTGTTGAAATTTTTTAAACCTTTGTTTATTTTTTTTTC
TTCATTCCGTAACTCTTCTACCTTCTTTATTTACTTTCTAAAATCCAAATACAAAACATAAAAATAAATA
AACACAGAGTAAATTCCCAAATTATTCCATCATTAAAAGATACGAGGCGCGTGTAAGTTACAGGCAAGCG
ATCCGTCCTAAGAAACCATTATTATCATGACATTAACCTATAAAAATAGGCGTATCACGAGGCCCTTTCG
TC
Features (pLannotate 1.2.2; 22 found; start..end, strand, type, name):
    137..186     +  misc_feature   bom (fragment): basis of mobility region from pBR322
    187..467     +  promoter       TRP1 promoter: S. cerevisiae TRP1
    468..1142    +  CDS            TRP1: phosphoribosylanthranilate isomerase, required for tryptophan biosynthesis; S. cerevisiae TRP1; yeast auxotrophic marker
   1189..1240    +  misc_feature   bom (fragment): basis of mobility region from pBR322
   1241..1696    -  rep_origin     f1 ori (sequence partly withheld): f1 bacteriophage origin of replication; arrow indicates direction of (+) strand synthesis
   1704..1859    -  CDS            lacZα (fragment): LacZα fragment of β-galactosidase; lacZ fragment
   1867..1885    +  promoter       T7 promoter: promoter for bacteriophage T7 RNA polymerase
   1894..1914    -  misc_feature   MCS (fragment): pBluescript multiple cloning site
   2165..5077    +  CDS            HSH155: SF3B1_YEAST - Experimental evidence at protein level: Swiss-Prot protein existence level 1. Contacts pre-mRNA on both sides of the branch site early in spliceosome assembly. From Saccharomyces cerevisiae (strain ATCC 204508 / S288c) (Baker's yeast).
   5117..5133    +  CDS            3xFLAG (fragment): three tandem FLAG® epitope tags, followed by an enterokinase cleavage site
   5138..5160    +  CDS            2xFLAG (fragment): two tandem FLAG® epitope tags
   5363..5416    +  CDS            ABZ2 (fragment): PABC_YEAST - Experimental evidence at protein level: Swiss-Prot protein existence level 1. Converts 4-amino-4-deoxychorismate into 4-aminobenzoate (PABA) and pyruvate. From Saccharomyces cerevisiae (strain ATCC 204508 / S288c) (Baker's yeast).
   5434..5452    -  promoter       T3 promoter: promoter for bacteriophage T3 RNA polymerase
   5497..5513    -  protein_bind   lac operator: The lac repressor binds to the lac operator to inhibit transcription in E. coli. This inhibition can be relieved by adding lactose or isopropyl-β-D-thiogalactopyranoside (IPTG). lac repressor encoded by lacI
   5521..5551    -  promoter       lac promoter: promoter for the E. coli lac operon
   5566..5587    -  protein_bind   CAP binding site: CAP binding activates transcription in the presence of cAMP. E. coli catabolite activator protein
   5600..5692    -  CDS            lacI (fragment): lac repressor; lacI; The lac repressor binds to the lac operator to inhibit transcription in E. coli. This inhibition can be relieved by adding lactose or isopropyl-β-D-thiogalactopyranoside (IPTG).
   5875..6463    -  rep_origin     ori: high-copy-number ColE1/pMB1/pBR322/pUC origin of replication
   6634..7494    -  CDS            AmpR: β-lactamase; bla; confers resistance to ampicillin, carbenicillin, and related antibiotics
   7495..7599    -  promoter       AmpR promoter: bla
   7636..8139    +  misc_feature   CEN/ARS: S. cerevisiae CEN6 centromere fused to an autonomously replicating sequence
   8208..35      +  CDS            rop (fragment) (across the origin): Rop protein, which maintains plasmids at low copy number; rop
