>Addgene plasmid #111972 | Hsh155 Hs 12-20 3xFLAG | addgene full sequence | sequence record 213680 | Addgene NGS Result
GTAAAACGACGGCCAGTGAGCGCGCGTAATACGACTCACTATAGGGCGAATTGGGTACCGGGCCCCCCCC
TCGAGCATGTACTTTCCGCCTAACTACCATCACCTGTCTTTATTTATTCCGCTGACAGATATGCACAACC
AATTATCGTCTCTTGAAAGCTTTTTAGACGTGATTGCTGTTATTTGGCACGTTGTTAGTATTTAAGCTTA
TTCGGGTTTGCATTGATATTTGCCCGAGCAGAAATCTCCTTCTCGATGAGTTAGAACTGAAACATCTCTT
CAATTACTTATACATAATAAACATAGAAAGCCAGGACCTGTCATCATGAGTCATCCGATTCAATTTGTAA
ACGCTAATAATAGCGATAAGAGCCACCAATTAGGCGGTCAATATTCTATTCCTCAGGATTTGAGGGAAAA
CCTGCAGAAAGAAGCTGCACGTATTGGTGAGAACGAAAAAGATGTGCTACAGGAAAAAATGGAAACTAGG
ACAGTGCAAAATCGAGAGGATTCATACCACAAAAGAAGGTTTGATATGAAGTTTGAGCCGGATTCCGATA
CACAAACTGTTACGTCTTCAGAAAATACCCAAGACGCTGTCGTGCCAAGGAAAAGAAAATCTCGTTGGGA
TGTAAAAGGGTACGAGCCACCTGATGAATCTTCAACAGCGGTCAAAGAAAACTCTGATAGTGCTTTGGTT
AATGTAGAAGGAATCCATGATTTGATGTTTTTTAAACCTTCTGACCATAAATATTTCGCCGACGTTATAT
CCAAAAAACCCATAGATGAGTTAAATAAGGATGAAAAGAAAGAAAGAACCCTGTCGATGTTACTTCTGAA
AATAAAAAATGGCAATACAGCGAGTAGGAGGACTTCTATGCGGATTTTAACCGATAAAGCTGTTACATTT
GGTCCAGAAATGATATTTAACCGCTTATTGCCCATATTACTAGACAGAAGTTTGGAAGACCAGGAAAGAC
ATCTAATGATCAAGACCATAGATCGCGTCCTTTACCAGCTAGGAGATTTAACAAAACCTTACGTTCACAA
AATACTTGTAGTAGCTGCCCCATTGCTAATAGATGAAGATCCAATGGTTCGTTCAACAGGCCAGGAGATA
ATCACCAATCTGTCTACAGTCGCTGGCCTAAAAACCATTCTAACAGTAATGAGACCTGATATTGAGAATG
AGGATGAGTATGTTAGAAATGTAACTTCAAGAGCGGCGGCTGTGGTGGCAAAAGCCCTTGGTGTTAATCA
ATTGCTTCCTTTCATCAATGCAGCATGCCACTCACGGAAGTCTTGGAAAGCAAGGCATACTGGCATAAAA
ATTGTGCAGCAAATAGGTATACTTTTGGGAATAGGTGTCTTGAATCATCTTACTGGGCTGATGAGTTGTA
TCAAAGACTGCCTAATGGATGATCACGTTCCGGTGCGAATTGTTACAGCACATACTTTATCAACACTAGC
AGAAAATTCTTATCCATATGGTATCGAAGTTTTCAACGTTGTACTGGAGCCATTATGGAAGGGTATAAGA
AGTCATCGTGGTAAAGTGCTATCTTCTTTTTTAAAAGCTGTTGGATCTATGATCCCATTGATGGACCCAG
AGTATGCCGGTTATTATACCACAGAAGCAATGAGAATAATTAGACGTGAATTCGACTCTCCCGATGATGA
AATGAAAAAGACCATTCTTTTAGTATTACAAAAATGTAGCGCTGTAGAATCCATAACGCCAAAATTTCTG
AGAGAAGAAATCGCGCCAGAATTCTTTCAAAAATTTTGGGTCAGACGAGTGGCATTGGATAGACCATTAA
ACAAAGTTGTTACATATACTACTGTTACATTAGCAAAGAAATTAGGTTGTTCTTATACCATTGATAAATT
ATTAACACCATTGAGAGATGAAGCTGAGCCGTTCAGAACAATGGCTGTCCATGCTGTTACTAGAACAGTA
AACTTATTAGGGACAGCAGATTTAGATGAGAGATTAGAAACGAGGCTTATTGATGCGCTCTTGATAGCAT
TTCAAGAACAAACAAATAGTGATTCTATAATCTTTAAAGGGTTTGGGGCAGTGACGGTGTCACTTGACAT
CCGTATGAAACCGTTTTTAGCACCCATTGTGAGTACGATTTTAAATCATTTAAAGCATAAAACTCCCTTG
GTTCGTCAACATGCAGCAGATCTAATCTCCAGAACTGCCGTTGTCATGAAGACCTGTCAGGAAGAGAAGC
TTATGGGCCATTTGGGTGTCGTCTTGTATGAATATTTAGGCGAAGAATATCCAGAGGTATTAGGTTCTAT
ATTAGGCGCTCTTAAAGCCATTGTCAACGTAATAGGTATGCACAAAATGACACCACCTATCAAGGACCTT
TTACCAAGGCTGACACCAATCTTAAAGAACAGACATGAAAAGGTACAAGAAAACTGTATCGACTTGGTCG
GAAGGATAGCTGATAGAGGCGCCGAATATGTGTCAGCCAGGGAGTGGATGAGGATTTGCTTCGAATTACT
GGAGCTTCTTAAAGCGCACAAGAAGGCTATCAGAAGGGCGACGGTAAATACTTTTGGGTACATTGCAAAA
GCCATAGGCCCGCATGACGTCCTGGCGACTCTACTAAACAATTTGAAGGTACAGGAAAGACAGAATAGAG
TTTGTACTACTGTAGCAATAGCCATCGTTGCCGAGACGTGTAGCCCGTTCACGGTGTTACCCGCCCTAAT
GAACGAGTATAGGGTCCCGGAATTAAATGTCCAAAATGGTGTACTTAAATCACTATCCTTTCTGTTTGAA
TACATAGGCGAAATGGGGAAAGATTACATCTACGCAGTAACTCCATTACTGGAGGATGCCCTTATGGACC
GTGATTTGGTCCATAGACAGACTGCTTCAGCCGTGGTGCAGCATATGTCCTTAGGGGTGTACGGTTTTGG
TTGTGAAGATAGTCTAAACCACCTTCTGAACTACGTTTGGCCTAACGTCTTCGAGACGAGCCCGCATGTT
ATCCAAGCAGTAATGGGGGCGTTGGAGGGCTTGAGAGTGGCGATAGGCCCCTGCAGAATGCTGCAGTATT
GTTTGCAAGGATTGTTCCATCCTGCTCGTAAAGTCAGAGATGTGTATTGGAAAATCTATAATAGCATATA
TATAGGATCACAAGATGCCATGGTACCTTTTTACCCCGTTACACCAGACAACAATGAAGAATATATAGAA
GAACTGGATTTAGTTCTGGGTGGTTCTGGTGGTTCTGATTACAAAGACCACGATGGTGACTACAAAGACC
ATGATATAGATTACAAGGATGATGATGATAAATGAATATATATAGAGCATATAAATAACCACAACTTGTA
AGAATATTTTACTTGACACACCTATATCATCACGTCACGATGCCTTCATAGATTATGATGAAATATAAAC
AGAACCTGCTATTGGAAAAAAAAGGGCAGGAAAAAATTTTGTGAAAGTGAGTAAAAGAAAGATGAAGAGC
GAGACATGGATAATAAGAAATAGATGTCACTAATGGACAATTGGAAGACTGATATGGAAAGTTACGATGA
AGGAGGAGCTCCAGCTTTTGTTCCCTTTAGTGAGGGTTAATTGCGCGCTTGGCGTAATCATGGTCATAGC
TGTTTCCTGTGTGAAATTGTTATCCGCTCACAATTCCACACAACATACGAGCCGGAAGCATAAAGTGTAA
AGCCTGGGGTGCCTAATGAGTGAGCTAACTCACATTAATTGCGTTGCGCTCACTGCCCGCTTTCCAGTCG
GGAAACCTGTCGTGCCAGCTGCATTAATGAATCGGCCAACGCGCGGGGAGAGGCGGTTTGCGTATTGGGC
GCTCTTCCGCTTCCTCGCTCACTGACTCGCTGCGCTCGGTCGTTCGGCTGCGGCGAGCGGTATCAGCTCA
CTCAAAGGCGGTAATACGGTTATCCACAGAATCAGGGGATAACGCAGGAAAGAACATGTGAGCAAAAGGC
CAGCAAAAGGCCAGGAACCGTAAAAAGGCCGCGTTGCTGGCGTTTTTCCATAGGCTCCGCCCCCCTGACG
AGCATCACAAAAATCGACGCTCAAGTCAGAGGTGGCGAAACCCGACAGGACTATAAAGATACCAGGCGTT
TCCCCCTGGAAGCTCCCTCGTGCGCTCTCCTGTTCCGACCCTGCCGCTTACCGGATACCTGTCCGCCTTT
CTCCCTTCGGGAAGCGTGGCGCTTTCTCATAGCTCACGCTGTAGGTATCTCAGTTCGGTGTAGGTCGTTC
GCTCCAAGCTGGGCTGTGTGCACGAACCCCCCGTTCAGCCCGACCGCTGCGCCTTATCCGGTAACTATCG
TCTTGAGTCCAACCCGGTAAGACACGACTTATCGCCACTGGCAGCAGCCACTGGTAACAGGATTAGCAGA
GCGAGGTATGTAGGCGGTGCTACAGAGTTCTTGAAGTGGTGGCCTAACTACGGCTACACTAGAAGAACAG
TATTTGGTATCTGCGCTCTGCTGAAGCCAGTTACCTTCGGAAAAAGAGTTGGTAGCTCTTGATCCGGCAA
ACAAACCACCGCTGGTAGCGGTGGTTTTTTTGTTTGCAAGCAGCAGATTACGCGCAGAAAAAAAGGATCT
CAAGAAGATCCTTTGATCTTTTCTACGGGGTCTGACGCTCAGTGGAACGAAAACTCACGTTAAGGGATTT
TGGTCATGAGATTATCAAAAAGGATCTTCACCTAGATCCTTTTAAATTAAAAATGAAGTTTTAAATCAAT
CTAAAGTATATATGAGTAAACTTGGTCTGACAGTTACCAATGCTTAATCAGTGAGGCACCTATCTCAGCG
ATCTGTCTATTTCGTTCATCCATAGTTGCCTGACTCCCCGTCGTGTAGATAACTACGATACGGGAGGGCT
TACCATCTGGCCCCAGTGCTGCAATGATACCGCGAGACCCACGCTCACCGGCTCCAGATTTATCAGCAAT
AAACCAGCCAGCCGGAAGGGCCGAGCGCAGAAGTGGTCCTGCAACTTTATCCGCCTCCATCCAGTCTATT
AATTGTTGCCGGGAAGCTAGAGTAAGTAGTTCGCCAGTTAATAGTTTGCGCAACGTTGTTGCCATTGCTA
CAGGCATCGTGGTGTCACGCTCGTCGTTTGGTATGGCTTCATTCAGCTCCGGTTCCCAACGATCAAGGCG
AGTTACATGATCCCCCATGTTGTGCAAAAAAGCGGTTAGCTCCTTCGGTCCTCCGATCGTTGTCAGAAGT
AAGTTGGCCGCAGTGTTATCACTCATGGTTATGGCAGCACTGCATAATTCTCTTACTGTCATGCCATCCG
TAAGATGCTTTTCTGTGACTGGTGAGTACTCAACCAAGTCATTCTGAGAATAGTGTATGCGGCGACCGAG
TTGCTCTTGCCCGGCGTCAATACGGGATAATACCGCGCCACATAGCAGAACTTTAAAAGTGCTCATCATT
GGAAAACGTTCTTCGGGGCGAAAACTCTCAAGGATCTTACCGCTGTTGAGATCCAGTTCGATGTAACCCA
CTCGTGCACCCAACTGATCTTCAGCATCTTTTACTTTCACCAGCGTTTCTGGGTGAGCAAAAACAGGAAG
GCAAAATGCCGCAAAAAAGGGAATAAGGGCGACACGGAAATGTTGAATACTCATACTCTTCCTTTTTCAA
TATTATTGAAGCATTTATCAGGGTTATTGTCTCATGAGCGGATACATATTTGAATGTATTTAGAAAAATA
AACAAATAGGGGTTCCGCGCACATTTCCCCGAAAAGTGCCACCTGGGTCCTTTTCATCACGTGCTATAAA
AATAATTATAATTTAAATTTTTTAATATAAATATATAAATTAAAAATAGAAAGTAAAAAAAGAAATTAAA
GAAAAAATAGTTTTTGTTTTCCGAAGATGTAAAAGACTCTAGGGGGATCGCCAACAAATACTACCTTTTA
TCTTGCTCTTCCTGCTCTCAGGTATTAATGCCGAATTGTTTCATCTTGTCTGTGTAGAAGACCACACACG
AAAATCCTGTGATTTTACATTTTACTTATCGTTAATCGAATGTATATCTATTTAATCTGCTTTTCTTGTC
TAATAAATATATATGTAAAGTACGCTTTTTGTTGAAATTTTTTAAACCTTTGTTTATTTTTTTTTCTTCA
TTCCGTAACTCTTCTACCTTCTTTATTTACTTTCTAAAATCCAAATACAAAACATAAAAATAAATAAACA
CAGAGTAAATTCCCAAATTATTCCATCATTAAAAGATACGAGGCGCGTGTAAGTTACAGGCAAGCGATCC
GTCTAAGAAACCATTATTATCATGACATTAACCTATAAAAATAGGCGTATCACGAGGCCCTTTCGTCTCG
CGCGTTTCGGTGATGACGGTGAAAACCTCTGACACATGCAGCTCCCGGAGACGGTCACAGCTTGTCTGTA
AGCGGATGCCGGGAGCAGACAAGCCCGTCAGGGCGCGTCAGCGGGTGTTGGCGGGTGTCGGGGCTGGCTT
AACTATGCGGCATCAGAGCAGATTGTACTGAGAGTGCACCATAGATCACGACATTACTATATATATAATA
TAGGAAGCATTTAATAGAACAGCATCGTAATATATGTGTACTTTGCAGTTATGACGCCAGATGGCAGTAG
TGGAAGATATTCTTTATTGAAAAATAGCTTGTCACCTTACGTACAATCTTGATCCGGAGCTTTTCTTTTT
TTGCCGATTAAGAATTAATTCGGTCGAAAAAAGAAAAGGAGAGGGCCAAGAGGGAGGGCATTGGTGACTA
TTGAGCACGTGAGTATACGTGATTAAGCACACAAAGGCAGCTTGGAGTATGTCTGTTATTAATTTCACAG
GTAGTTCTGGTCCATTGGTGAAAGTTTGCGGCTTGCAGAGCACAGAGGCCGCAGAATGTGCTCTAGATTC
CGATGCTGACTTGCTGGGTATTATATGTGTGCCCAATAGAAAGAGAACAATTGACCCGGTTATTGCAAGG
AAAATTTCAAGTCTTGTAAAAGCATATAAAAATAGTTCAGGCACTCCGAAATACTTGGTTGGCGTGTTTC
GTAATCAACCTAAGGAGGATGTTTTGGCTCTGGTCAATGATTACGGCATTGATATCGTCCAACTGCATGG
AGATGAGTCGTGGCAAGAATACCAAGAGTTCCTCGGTTTGCCAGTTATTAAAAGACTCGTATTTCCAAAA
GACTGCAACATACTACTCAGTGCAGCTTCACAGAAACCTCATTCGTTTATTCCCTTGTTTGATTCAGAAG
CAGGTGGGACAGGTGAACTTTTGGATTGGAACTCGATTTCTGACTGGGTTGGAAGGCAAGAGAGCCCCGA
AAGCTTACATTTTATGTTAGCTGGTGGACTGACGCCAGAAAATGTTGGTGATGCGCTTAGATTAAATGGC
GTTATTGGTGTTGATGTAAGCGGAGGTGTGGAGACAAATGGTGTAAAAGACTCTAACAAAATAGCAAATT
TCGTCAAAAATGCTAAGAAATAGGTTATTACTGAGTAGTATTTATTTAAGTATTGTTTGTGCACTTGCCG
ATCTATGCGGTGTGAAATACCGCACAGATGCGTAAGGAGAAAATACCGCATCAGGAAATTGTAAGCGTTA
ATATTTTGTTAAAATTCGCGTTAAATTTTTGTTAAATCAGCTCATTTTTTAACCAATAGGCCGAAATCGG
CAAAATCCCTTATAAATCAAAAGAATAGACCGAGATAGGGT
[37 nt withheld, positions 7742-7778]
AAAGAACGTGGACTCCAACGTCAAAGG
[49 nt withheld, positions 7806-7854]
T
[91 nt withheld, positions 7856-7946]
G
[124 nt withheld, positions 7948-8071]
CCATTCGCCATTCAGGCTGCGCAACTGTTGGGAAGGGCGATCGGTGCGGGCCTCTTCGCTATTACGCCAG
CTGGCGAAAGGGGGATGTGCTGCAAGGCGATTAAGTTGGGTAACGCCAGGGTTTTCCCAGTCACGACGTT
Features (pLannotate 1.2.2; 21 found; start..end, strand, type, name):
     27..45      +  promoter       T7 promoter: promoter for bacteriophage T7 RNA polymerase
    326..3238    +  CDS            HSH155: SF3B1_YEAST - Experimental evidence at protein level: Swiss-Prot protein existence level 1. Contacts pre-mRNA on both sides of the branch site early in spliceosome assembly. From Saccharomyces cerevisiae (strain ATCC 204508 / S288c) (Baker's yeast).
   3278..3294    +  CDS            3xFLAG (fragment): three tandem FLAG® epitope tags, followed by an enterokinase cleavage site
   3299..3321    +  CDS            2xFLAG (fragment): two tandem FLAG® epitope tags
   3524..3577    +  CDS            ABZ2 (fragment): PABC_YEAST - Experimental evidence at protein level: Swiss-Prot protein existence level 1. Converts 4-amino-4-deoxychorismate into 4-aminobenzoate (PABA) and pyruvate. From Saccharomyces cerevisiae (strain ATCC 204508 / S288c) (Baker's yeast).
   3594..3612    -  promoter       T3 promoter: promoter for bacteriophage T3 RNA polymerase
   3657..3673    -  protein_bind   lac operator: The lac repressor binds to the lac operator to inhibit transcription in E. coli. This inhibition can be relieved by adding lactose or isopropyl-β-D-thiogalactopyranoside (IPTG). lac repressor encoded by lacI
   3681..3711    -  promoter       lac promoter: promoter for the E. coli lac operon
   3726..3747    -  protein_bind   CAP binding site: CAP binding activates transcription in the presence of cAMP. E. coli catabolite activator protein
   3760..3852    -  CDS            lacI (fragment): lac repressor; lacI; The lac repressor binds to the lac operator to inhibit transcription in E. coli. This inhibition can be relieved by adding lactose or isopropyl-β-D-thiogalactopyranoside (IPTG).
   4035..4623    -  rep_origin     ori: high-copy-number ColE1/pMB1/pBR322/pUC origin of replication
   4794..5654    -  CDS            AmpR: β-lactamase; bla; confers resistance to ampicillin, carbenicillin, and related antibiotics
   5655..5759    -  promoter       AmpR promoter: bla
   5796..6299    +  misc_feature   CEN/ARS: S. cerevisiae CEN6 centromere fused to an autonomously replicating sequence
   6367..6402    +  CDS            rop (fragment): Rop protein, which maintains plasmids at low copy number; rop
   6504..6553    +  misc_feature   bom (fragment): basis of mobility region from pBR322
   6691..6838    +  promoter       TRP1 promoter: S. cerevisiae TRP1
   6839..7513    +  CDS            TRP1: phosphoribosylanthranilate isomerase, required for tryptophan biosynthesis; S. cerevisiae TRP1; yeast auxotrophic marker
   7564..7615    +  misc_feature   bom (fragment): basis of mobility region from pBR322
   7643..8071    -  rep_origin     f1 ori (sequence partly withheld): f1 bacteriophage origin of replication; arrow indicates direction of (+) strand synthesis
   8075..19      -  CDS            lacZα (fragment) (across the origin): LacZα fragment of β-galactosidase; lacZ fragment
