[The description below was written by a language model from this plasmid's Addgene catalogue record and pLannotate feature annotations shown in this document.]
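Description:
Hsh155 Hs 12-20 3xFLAG is a yeast–E. coli shuttle plasmid of about 8.2 kb built on the pRS414 backbone. In bacteria it is propagated through a high-copy ColE1/pUC-type origin and selected with ampicillin via the β-lactamase gene. In Saccharomyces cerevisiae it is maintained as a low-copy centromeric plasmid through a CEN6/ARS element and selected by tryptophan prototrophy from the TRP1 marker under its own promoter. The backbone also carries an f1 origin for single-stranded DNA production. Remnants of the pBluescript-style cloning region are present as well, including lacZα and lac promoter/operator fragments and flanking T7 and T3 promoters.

The insert of roughly 3 kb encodes Hsh155, the yeast orthologue of the SF3b1 subunit of the U2 snRNP, which contacts the pre-mRNA around the branch site early in spliceosome assembly. According to the record, HEAT repeats 12–20 of the human protein have been placed into the yeast gene, giving a yeast/human chimera. The annotation still calls the whole reading frame HSH155 and does not mark the human segment separately. A C-terminal 3xFLAG tag follows the coding region for immunodetection or affinity purification. No yeast promoter is annotated, but about 300 bp lie upstream of the reading frame. A fragment of the ABZ2 gene is annotated downstream, which suggests flanking genomic sequence was cloned with the gene. The record does not state what drives expression.

The depositor and sequencing-derived records differ by only three nucleotides in length and show the same architecture. The associated publication title indicates that the plasmid was used for functional analysis of Hsh155/SF3b1 interactions with the U2 snRNA/branch site duplex.
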