Addgene plasmid #111972: Hsh155 Hs 12-20 3xFLAG
Purpose: Human HEATs 12-20 have been inserted into Hsh155 3xFLAG.
Depositing lab: Aaron Hoskins. Depositing organization: University of Wisconsin, Madison. Publication: Functional Analysis of Hsh155/SF3b1 Interactions with the U2 snRNA/Branch Site Duplex. Carrocci TJ, Paulson JC, Hoskins AA. RNA. 2018 May 11. pii: rna.065664.118. doi: 10.1261/rna.065664.118. PubMed 29752352.
Backbone
  Vector backbone: pRS414
  Backbone manufacturer: ATCC
  Backbone size w/o insert (bp): 5208
  Total vector size (bp): 8208
  Vector type: Bacterial Expression, Yeast Expression
  Selectable markers: TRP1
Growth in bacteria
  Bacterial resistance: Ampicillin, 100 μg/mL
  Growth temperature: 37°C
  Growth strain: DH5alpha
  Copy number: Unknown
Gene/Insert
  Gene/Insert name: Hsh155 Hs 12-20 3x FLAG (alt name: pAAH0941)
  Species: S. cerevisiae (budding yeast)
  Insert size (bp): 3000
  Mutation: Human HEATs 12-20 inserted
  Tag / fusion protein: 3xFLAG (C terminal on insert)
Terms and licenses: Academic/Nonprofit Terms; Industry Terms: Not Available to Industry
How to cite: Hsh155 Hs 12-20 3xFLAG was a gift from Aaron Hoskins (Addgene plasmid # 111972 ; http://n2t.net/addgene:111972 ; RRID:Addgene_111972)
